>Addgene plasmid #129297 | pCMV 3xFLAG-ATG3 C264A | addgene full sequence | sequence record 252998 | Addgene NGS Result
TATTAGTCATTGGTTATATAGCATAAATCAATATTGGCTATTGGCCATTGCATACGTTGTATCTATATCA
TAATATGTACATTTATATTGGCTCATGTCCAATATGACCGCCATGTTGACATTGATTATTGACTAGTTAT
TAATAGTAATCAATTACGGGGTCATTAGTTCATAGCCCATATATGGAGTTCCGCGTTACATAACTTACGG
TAAATGGCCCGCCTGGCTGACCGCCCAACGACCCCCGCCCATTGACGTCAATAATGACGTATGTTCCCAT
AGTAACGCCAATAGGGACTTTCCATTGACGTCAATGGGTGGAGTATTTACGGTAAACTGCCCACTTGGCA
GTACATCAAGTGTATCATATGCCAAGTCCGCCCCCTATTGACGTCAATGACGGTAAATGGCCCGCCTGGC
ATTATGCCCAGTACATGACCTTACGGGACTTTCCTACTTGGCAGTACATCTACGTATTAGTCATCGCTAT
TACCATGGTGATGCGGTTTTGGCAGTACACCAATGGGCGTGGATAGCGGTTTGACTCACGGGGATTTCCA
AGTCTCCACCCCATTGACGTCAATGGGAGTTTGTTTTGGCACCAAAATCAACGGGACTTTCCAAAATGTC
GTAATAACCCCGCCCCGTTGACGCAAATGGGCGGTAGGCGTGTACGGTGGGAGGTCTATATAAGCAGAGC
TCGTTTAGTGAACCGTCAGAATTGATCTGGTACCATGGACTACAAAGACCATGACGGTGATTATAAAGAT
CATGACATCGATTACAAGGATGACGATGACAAGCTTACAAGTTTGTACAAAAAAGCAGGCTTAATGCAGA
ATGTGATTAATACTGTGAAGGGAAAGGCACTGGAAGTGGCTGAGTACCTGACCCCGGTCCTCAAGGAATC
AAAGTTTAAGGAAACAGGTGTAATTACCCCAGAAGAGTTTGTGGCAGCTGGAGATCACCTAGTCCACCAC
TGTCCAACATGGCAATGGGCTACAGGGGAAGAATTGAAAGTGAAGGCATACCTACCAACAGGCAAACAAT
TTTTGGTAACCAAAAATGTGCCGTGCTATAAGCGGTGCAAACAGATGGAATATTCAGATGAATTGGAAGC
TATCATTGAAGAAGATGATGGTGATGGCGGATGGGTAGATACATATCACAACACAGGTATTACAGGAATA
ACGGAAGCCGTTAAAGAGATCACACTGGAAAATAAGGACAATATAAGGCTTCAAGATTGCTCAGCACTAT
GTGAAGAGGAAGAAGATGAAGATGAAGGAGAAGCTGCAGATATGGAAGAATATGAAGAGAGTGGATTGTT
GGAAACAGATGAGGCTACCCTAGATACAAGGAAAATAGTAGAAGCTTGTAAAGCCAAAACTGATGCTGGC
GGTGAAGATGCTATTTTGCAAACCAGAACTTATGACCTTTACATCACTTATGATAAATATTACCAGACTC
CACGATTATGGTTGTTTGGCTATGATGAGCAACGGCAGCCTTTAACAGTTGAGCACATGTATGAAGACAT
CAGTCAGGATCATGTGAAGAAAACAGTGACCATTGAAAATCACCCTCATCTGCCACCACCTCCCATGTGT
TCAGTTCACCCAGCCAGGCATGCTGAGGTGATGAAGAAAATCATTGAGACTGTTGCAGAAGGAGGGGGAG
AACTTGGAGTTCATATGTATCTTCTTATTTTCTTGAAATTTGTACAAGCTGTCATTCCAACAATAGAATA
TGACTACACAAGACACTTCACAATGTAATACCCAGCTTTCTTGTACAAAGTGGTGTGATCTAGAGGATCC
CGGGTGGCATCCCTGTGACCCCTCCCCAGTGCCTCTCCTGGCCCTGGAAGTTGCCACTCCAGTGCCCACC
AGCCTTGTCCTAATAAAATTAAGTTGCATCATTTTGTCTGACTAGGTGTCCTTCTATAATATTATGGGGT
GGAGGGGGGTGGTATGGAGCAAGGGGCAAGTTGGGAAGACAACCTGTAGGGCCTGCGGGGTCTATTGGGA
ACCAAGCTGGAGTGCAGTGGCACAATCTTGGCTCACTGCAATCTCCGCCTCCTGGGTTCAAGCGATTCTC
CTGCCTCAGCCTCCCGAGTTGTTGGGATTCCAGGCATGCATGACCAGGCTCAGCTAATTTTTGTTTTTTT
GGTAGAGACGGGGTTTCACCATATTGGCCAGGCTGGTCTCCAACTCCTAATCTCAGGTGATCTACCCACC
TTGGCCTCCCAAATTGCTGGGATTACAGGCGTGAACCACTGCTCCCTTCCCTGTCCTTCTGATTTTAAAA
TAACTATACCAGCAGGAGGACGTCCAGACACAGCATAGGCTACCTGGCCATGCCCAACCGGTGGGACATT
TGAGTTGCTTGCTTGGCACTGTCCTCTCATGCGTTGGGTCCACTCAGTAGATGCCTGTTGAATTGGGTAC
GCGGCCAGCTTGGCTGTGGAATGTGTGTCAGTTAGGGTGTGGAAAGTCCCCAGGCTCCCCAGCAGGCAGA
AGTATGCAAAGCATGCATCTCAATTAGTCAGCAACCAGGTGTGGAAAGTCCCCAGGCTCCCCAGCAGGCA
GAAGTATGCAAAGCATGCATCTCAATTAGTCAGCAACCATAGTCCCGCCCCTAACTCCGCCCATCCCGCC
CCTAACTCCGCCCAGTTCCGCCCATTCTCCGCCCCATGGCTGACTAATTTTTTTTATTTATGCAGAGGCC
GAGGCCGCCTCGGCCTCTGAGCTATTCCAGAAGTAGTGAGGAGGCTTTTTTGGAGGCCTAGGCTTTTGCA
AAAAGCTCCTCGATCGAGGAACTGAAAAACCAGAAAGTTAATTCCCTATAGTGAGTCGTATTAAATTCGT
AATCATGTCATAGCTGTTTCCTGTGTGAAATTGTTATCCGCTCACAATTCCACACAACATACGAGCCGGA
AGCATAAAGTGTAAAGCCTGGGGTGCCTAATGAGCGAGCTAACTCACATTAATTGCGTTGCGCTCACTGC
CCGCTTTCCAGTCGGGAAACCTGTCGTGCCAGCTGCATTAATGAATCGGCCAACGCGCGGGGAGAGGCGG
TTTGCGTATTGGGCGCTCTTCCGCTTCCTCGCTCACTGACTCGCTGCGCTCGGTCGTTCGGCTGCGGCGA
GCGGTATCAGCTCACTCAAAGGCGGTAATACGGTTATCCACAGAATCAGGGGATAACGCAGGAAAGAACA
TGTGAGCAAAAGGCCAGCAAAAGGCCAGGAACCGTAAAAAGGCCGCGTTGCTGGCGTTTTTCCATAGGCT
CCGCCCCCCTGACGAGCATCACAAAAATCGACGCTCAAGTCAGAGGTGGCGAAACCCGACAGGACTATAA
AGATACCAGGCGTTTCCCCCTGGAAGCTCCCTCGTGCGCTCTCCTGTTCCGACCCTGCCGCTTACCGGAT
ACCTGTCCGCCTTTCTCCCTTCGGGAAGCGTGGCGCTTTCTCATAGCTCACGCTGTAGGTATCTCAGTTC
GGTGTAGGTCGTTCGCTCCAAGCTGGGCTGTGTGCACGAACCCCCCGTTCAGCCCGACCGCTGCGCCTTA
TCCGGTAACTATCGTCTTGAGTCCAACCCGGTAAGACACGACTTATCGCCACTGGCAGCAGCCACTGGTA
ACAGGATTAGCAGAGCGAGGTATGTAGGCGGTGCTACAGAGTTCTTGAAGTGGTGGCCTAACTACGGCTA
CACTAGAAGAACAGTATTTGGTATCTGCGCTCTGCTGAAGCCAGTTACCTTCGGAAAAAGAGTTGGTAGC
TCTTGATCCGGCAAACAAACCACCGCTGGTAGCGGTGGTTTTTTTGTTTGCAAGCAGCAGATTACGCGCA
GAAAAAAAGGATCTCAAGAAGATCCTTTGATCTTTTCTACGGGGTCTGACGCTCAGTGGAACGAAAACTC
ACGTTAAGGGATTTTGGTCATGAGATTATCAAAAAGGATCTTCACCTAGATCCTTTTAAATTAAAAATGA
AGTTTTAAATCAATCTAAAGTATATATGAGTAAACTTGGTCTGACAGTTACCAATGCTTAATCAGTGAGG
CACCTATCTCAGCGATCTGTCTATTTCGTTCATCCATAGTTGCCTGACTCCCCGTCGTGTAGATAACTAC
GATACGGGAGGGCTTACCATCTGGCCCCAGTGCTGCAATGATACCGCGAGACCCACGCTCACCGGCTCCA
GATTTATCAGCAATAAACCAGCCAGCCGGAAGGGCCGAGCGCAGAAGTGGTCCTGCAACTTTATCCGCCT
CCATCCAGTCTATTAATTGTTGCCGGGAAGCTAGAGTAAGTAGTTCGCCAGTTAATAGTTTGCGCAACGT
TGTTGCCATTGCTACAGGCATCGTGGTGTCACGCTCGTCGTTTGGTATGGCTTCATTCAGCTCCGGTTCC
CAACGATCAAGGCGAGTTACATGATCCCCCATGTTGTGCAAAAAAGCGGTTAGCTCCTTCGGTCCTCCGA
TCGTTGTCAGAAGTAAGTTGGCCGCAGTGTTATCACTCATGGTTATGGCAGCACTGCATAATTCTCTTAC
TGTCATGCCATCCGTAAGATGCTTTTCTGTGACTGGTGAGTACTCAACCAAGTCATTCTGAGAATAGTGT
ATGCGGCGACCGAGTTGCTCTTGCCCGGCGTCAATACGGGATAATACCGCGCCACATAGCAGAACTTTAA
AAGTGCTCATCATTGGAAAACGTTCTTCGGGGCGAAAACTCTCAAGGATCTTACCGCTGTTGAGATCCAG
TTCGATGTAACCCACTCGTGCACCCAACTGATCTTCAGCATCTTTTACTTTCACCAGCGTTTCTGGGTGA
GCAAAAACAGGAAGGCAAAATGCCGCAAAAAAGGGAATAAGGGCGACACGGAAATGTTGAATACTCATAC
TCTTCCTTTTTCAATATTATTGAAGCATTTATCAGGGTTATTGTCTCATGAGCGGATACATATTTGAATG
TATTTAGAAAAATAAACAAATAGGGGTTCCGCGCACATTTCCCCGAAAAGTGCCACCTG
[124 nt withheld, positions 5030-5153]
C
[91 nt withheld, positions 5155-5245]
A
[49 nt withheld, positions 5247-5295]
CCTTTGACGTTGGAGTCCACGTTCTTT
[37 nt withheld, positions 5323-5359]
ACCCTATCTCGGTCTATTCTTTTGATTTATAAGGGATTTTGCCGATTTCGGCCTATTGGTTAAAAAATGA
GCTGATTTAACAAAAATTTAACGCGAATTTTAACAAAATATTAACGCTTACAATTTCCATTCGCCATTCA
GGCTGCGCAACTGTTGGGAAGGGCGATCGGTGCGGGCCTCTTCGCTATTACGCCAGCTGGCGAAAGGGGG
ATGTGCTGCAAGGCGATTAAGTTGGGTAACGCCAGGGTTTTCCCAGTCACGACGTTGTAAAACGACGGCC
AGTGCCAAGCTGATCTATACATTGAATCAATATTGGCAATTAGCCA
Features (pLannotate 1.2.2; 18 found; start..end, strand, type, name):
    118..497     +  enhancer       CMV enhancer: human cytomegalovirus immediate early enhancer
    499..698     +  promoter       CMV promoter: human cytomegalovirus (CMV) immediate early promoter
    738..803     +  CDS            3xFLAG: three tandem FLAG® epitope tags, followed by an enterokinase cleavage site
    807..831     +  protein_bind   attB1: mutant version of attB; recombination site for the Gateway® BP reaction BP Clonase™
    834..1775    +  CDS            ATG3: ATG3_HUMAN - Also known as APG3, APG3L. Experimental evidence at protein level: Swiss-Prot protein existence level 1. E2 conjugating enzyme required for the cytoplasm to vacuole transport (Cvt), autophagy, and mitochondrial homeostasis. Responsible for the E2-like covalent binding of phosphatidylethanolamine to the C- terminal Gly of ATG8-like proteins (GABARAP, GABARAPL1, GABARAPL2 or MAP1LC3A). The ATG12-ATG5 conjugate plays a role of an E3 and promotes the transfer of ATG8-like proteins from ATG3 to phosphatidylethanolamine (PE). This step is required for the membrane association of ATG8-li
   1780..1804    -  protein_bind   attB2: mutant version of attB; recombination site for the Gateway® BP reaction BP Clonase™
   1822..2444    +  polyA_signal   hGH poly(A) signal: human growth hormone polyadenylation signal
   2473..2802    +  promoter       SV40 promoter: SV40 enhancer and early promoter
   2845..2863    -  promoter       T7 promoter: promoter for bacteriophage T7 RNA polymerase
   2901..2917    -  protein_bind   lac operator: The lac repressor binds to the lac operator to inhibit transcription in E. coli. This inhibition can be relieved by adding lactose or isopropyl-β-D-thiogalactopyranoside (IPTG). lac repressor encoded by lacI
   2925..2955    -  promoter       lac promoter: promoter for the E. coli lac operon
   2970..2991    -  protein_bind   CAP binding site: CAP binding activates transcription in the presence of cAMP. E. coli catabolite activator protein
   3004..3096    -  CDS            lacI (fragment): lac repressor; lacI; The lac repressor binds to the lac operator to inhibit transcription in E. coli. This inhibition can be relieved by adding lactose or isopropyl-β-D-thiogalactopyranoside (IPTG).
   3279..3867    -  rep_origin     ori: high-copy-number ColE1/pMB1/pBR322/pUC origin of replication
   4038..4898    -  CDS            AmpR: β-lactamase; bla; confers resistance to ampicillin, carbenicillin, and related antibiotics
   4899..5003    -  promoter       AmpR promoter: bla
   5030..5458    +  rep_origin     f1 ori (sequence partly withheld): f1 bacteriophage origin of replication; arrow indicates direction of (+) strand synthesis
   5489..5643    -  CDS            lacZα (fragment): LacZα fragment of β-galactosidase; lacZ fragment
