[The description below was written by a language model from this plasmid's Addgene catalogue record and pLannotate feature annotations shown in this document.]
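Description:
pCMV 3xFLAG-ATG3 C264A is a mammalian expression plasmid built on the pCMV-tripleFLAG-Gateway backbone, into which the human ATG3 coding sequence was introduced by Gateway recombination. It is maintained in E. coli through a high-copy ColE1/pUC-type origin and selected with ampicillin via the β-lactamase gene. An f1 phage origin is also present, along with remnants of lac regulatory elements, lacI and lacZα fragments and a T7 promoter that are carried over from the parental cloning vector. The feature table shows an SV40 enhancer/early promoter downstream of the expression cassette, but no mammalian selection marker is annotated, so the plasmid appears suited mainly to transient transfection.

The expression cassette consists of the human cytomegalovirus immediate early enhancer and promoter driving an N-terminal 3xFLAG tag (three tandem FLAG epitopes with an enterokinase cleavage site), followed by an attB1 site, the ATG3 open reading frame, an attB2 site and the human growth hormone polyadenylation signal. Because attB1 lies between the tag and the insert, it is translated as a short linker. ATG3 is the E2-like conjugating enzyme of the autophagy pathway that transfers LC3/GABARAP family (ATG8-like) proteins onto phosphatidylethanolamine, a step needed for their membrane association. The insert carries a cysteine 264 to alanine substitution; this residue is generally known as the enzyme's catalytic cysteine, so the mutant is expected to be conjugation-deficient, although the record does not state this explicitly. The construct allows FLAG-based detection or immunoprecipitation of the mutant ATG3 in mammalian cells, and it was deposited with a study of how human ATG4 proteases counteract attachment of LC3/GABARAP proteins to other cellular proteins.
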