Addgene plasmid #129297: pCMV 3xFLAG-ATG3 C264A
Purpose: Expresses 3xFLAG-ATG3 C264A in mammalian cells
Depositing lab: Robin Ketteler. Depositing organization: University College London. Publication: Human ATG4 autophagy proteases counteract attachment of ubiquitin-like LC3/GABARAP proteins to other cellular proteins. Agrotis A, von Chamier L, Oliver H, Kiso K, Singh T, Ketteler R. J Biol Chem. 2019 Jul 17. pii: AC119.009977. doi: 10.1074/jbc.AC119.009977. PubMed 31315929.
Backbone
  Vector backbone: pCMV-tripleFLAG-Gateway
  Backbone size w/o insert (bp): 4711
  Vector type: Mammalian Expression
Growth in bacteria
  Bacterial resistance: Ampicillin, 100 μg/mL
  Growth temperature: 37°C
  Growth strain: DH5alpha
  Copy number: High Copy
Gene/Insert
  Gene/Insert name: Ubiquitin-like-conjugating enzyme ATG3
  Species: H. sapiens (human)
  Mutation: changed Cysteine 264 to Alanine
  Entrez Gene: ATG3 (a.k.a. APG3, APG3-LIKE, APG3L, PC3-96, hApg3)
  Promoter: CMV
  Tag / fusion protein: 3xFLAG (N terminal on backbone)
  Cloning method: Gateway Cloning
  Sequencing primers: 5′ CMVF_pCDNA3; 3′ hGH-PA-R
Terms and licenses: Academic/Nonprofit Terms; Industry Terms: Not Available to Industry
How to cite: pCMV 3xFLAG-ATG3 C264A was a gift from Robin Ketteler (Addgene plasmid # 129297 ; http://n2t.net/addgene:129297 ; RRID:Addgene_129297)
